>Addgene plasmid #61819 | pSARSF53-455 | depositor full sequence | sequence record 100817 | Expected plasmid sequence
TAATACGACTCACTATAGGGGAATTGTGAGCGGATAACAATTCCCCTGTAGAAATAATTTTGTTTAACTT
TAATAAGGAGATATACCATGGGCAGCAGCCATCATCATCATCATCACAGCACTAGTGACTCAGAAGTCAA
TCAAGAAGCTAAGCCAGAGGTCAAGCCAGAAGTCAAGCCTGAGACTCACATCAATTTAAAGGTGTCCGAT
GGATCTTCAGAAATCTTCTTTAAGATCAAAAAGACCACTCCTTTAAGAAGGCTGATGGAAGCGTTCGCTA
AAAGACAGGGTAAGGAAATGGACTCCTTAAGATTCTTGTACGACGGTATTAGAATTCAAGCTGATCAGAC
CCCTGAAGATTTGGACATGGAGGATAACGATATTATTGAGACTCACAGAGAACAGATTGGTGGATCCGGG
AAGTGCTTTGCTAGGGATACCGAAGTTTATTATGAAAACGATTAAGCTTGCGGCCGCACTCGAGTCTGGT
AAAGAAACCGCTGCTGCGAAATTTGAACGCCAGCACATGGACTCGTCTACTAGCGCAGCTTAATTAACCT
AGGCTGCTGCCACCGCTGAGCAATAACTAGCATAACCCCTTGGGGCCTCTAAACGGGTCTTGAGGGGTTT
TTTGCTGAAACCTCAGGCATTTGAGAAGCACACGGTCACACTGCTTCCGGTAGTCAATAAACCGGTAAAC
CAGCAATAGACATAAGCGGCTATTTAACGACCCTGCCCTGAACCGACGACAAGCTGACGACCGGGTCTCC
GCAAGTGGCACTTTTCGGGGAAATGTGCGCGGAACCCCTATTTGTTTATTTTTCTAAATACATTCAAATA
TGTATCCGCTCATGAATTAATTCTTAGAAAAACTCATCGAGCATCAAATGAAACTGCAATTTATTCATAT
CAGGATTATCAATACCATATTTTTGAAAAAGCCGTTTCTGTAATGAAGGAGAAAACTCACCGAGGCAGTT
CCATAGGATGGCAAGATCCTGGTATCGGTCTGCGATTCCGACTCGTCCAACATCAATACAACCTATTAAT
TTCCCCTCGTCAAAAATAAGGTTATCAAGTGAGAAATCACCATGAGTGACGACTGAATCCGGTGAGAATG
GCAAAAGTTTATGCATTTCTTTCCAGACTTGTTCAACAGGCCAGCCATTACGCTCGTCATCAAAATCACT
CGCATCAACCAAACCGTTATTCATTCGTGATTGCGCCTGAGCGAGACGAAATACGCGGTCGCTGTTAAAA
GGACAATTACAAACAGGAATCGAATGCAACCGGCGCAGGAACACTGCCAGCGCATCAACAATATTTTCAC
CTGAATCAGGATATTCTTCTAATACCTGGAATGCTGTTTTCCCGGGGATCGCAGTGGTGAGTAACCATGC
ATCATCAGGAGTACGGATAAAATGCTTGATGGTCGGAAGAGGCATAAATTCCGTCAGCCAGTTTAGTCTG
ACCATCTCATCTGTAACATCATTGGCAACGCTACCTTTGCCATGTTTCAGAAACAACTCTGGCGCATCGG
GCTTCCCATACAATCGATAGATTGTCGCACCTGATTGCCCGACATTATCGCGAGCCCATTTATACCCATA
TAAATCAGCATCCATGTTGGAATTTAATCGCGGCCTAGAGCAAGACGTTTCCCGTTGAATATGGCTCATA
CTCTTCCTTTTTCAATATTATTGAAGCATTTATCAGGGTTATTGTCTCATGAGCGGATACATATTTGAAT
GTATTTAGAAAAATAAACAAATAGGCATGCAGCGCTCTTCCGCTTCCTCGCTCACTGACTCGCTACGCTC
GGTCGTTCGACTGCGGCGAGCGGTGTCAGCTCACTCAAAAGCGGTAATACGGTTATCCACAGAATCAGGG
GATAAAGCCGGAAAGAACATGTGAGCAAAAAGCAAAGCACCGGAAGAAGCCAACGCCGCAGGCGTTTTTC
CATAGGCTCCGCCCCCCTGACGAGCATCACAAAAATCGACGCTCAAGCCAGAGGTGGCGAAACCCGACAG
GACTATAAAGATACCAGGCGTTTCCCCCTGGAAGCTCCCTCGTGCGCTCTCCTGTTCCGACCCTGCCGCT
TACCGGATACCTGTCCGCCTTTCTCCCTTCGGGAAGCGTGGCGCTTTCTCATAGCTCACGCTGTTGGTAT
CTCAGTTCGGTGTAGGTCGTTCGCTCCAAGCTGGGCTGTGTGCACGAACCCCCCGTTCAGCCCGACCGCT
GCGCCTTATCCGGTAACTATCGTCTTGAGTCCAACCCGGTAAGACACGACTTATCGCCACTGGCAGCAGC
CATTGGTAACTGATTTAGAGGACTTTGTCTTGAAGTTATGCACCTGTTAAGGCTAAACTGAAAGAACAGA
TTTTGGTGAGTGCGGTCCTCCAACCCACTTACCTTGGTTCAAAGAGTTGGTAGCTCAGCGAACCTTGAGA
AAACCACCGTTGGTAGCGGTGGTTTTTCTTTATTTATGAGATGATGAATCAATCGGTCTATCAAGTCAAC
GAACAGCTATTCCGTTACTCTAGATTTCAGTGCAATTTATCTCTTCAAATGTAGCACCTGAAGTCAGCCC
CATACGATATAAGTTGTAATTCTCATGTTAGTCATGCCCCGCGCCCACCGGAAGGAGCTGACTGGGTTGA
AGGCTCTCAAGGGCATCGGTCGAGATCCCGGTGCCTAATGAGTGAGCTAACTTACATTAATTGCGTTGCG
CTCACTGCCCGCTTTCCAGTCGGGAAACCTGTCGTGCCAGCTGCATTAATGAATCGGCCAACGCGCGGGG
AGAGGCGGTTTGCGTATTGGGCGCCAGGGTGGTTTTTCTTTTCACCAGTGAGACGGGCAACAGCTGATTG
CCCTTCACCGCCTGGCCCTGAGAGAGTTGCAGCAAGCGGTCCACGCTGGTTTGCCCCAGCAGGCGAAAAT
CCTGTTTGATGGTGGTTAACGGCGGGATATAACATGAGCTGTCTTCGGTATCGTCGTATCCCACTACCGA
GATGTCCGCACCAACGCGCAGCCCGGACTCGGTAATGGCGCGCATTGCGCCCAGCGCCATCTGATCGTTG
GCAACCAGCATCGCAGTGGGAACGATGCCCTCATTCAGCATTTGCATGGTTTGTTGAAAACCGGACATGG
CACTCCAGTCGCCTTCCCGTTCCGCTATCGGCTGAATTTGATTGCGAGTGAGATATTTATGCCAGCCAGC
CAGACGCAGACGCGCCGAGACAGAACTTAATGGGCCCGCTAACAGCGCGATTTGCTGGTGACCCAATGCG
ACCAGATGCTCCACGCCCAGTCGCGTACCGTCTTCATGGGAGAAAATAATACTGTTGATGGGTGTCTGGT
CAGAGACATCAAGAAATAACGCCGGAACATTAGTGCAGGCAGCTTCCACAGCAATGGCATCCTGGTCATC
CAGCGGATAGTTAATGATCAGCCCACTGACGCGTTGCGCGAGAAGATTGTGCACCGCCGCTTTACAGGCT
TCGACGCCGCTTCGTTCTACCATCGACACCACCACGCTGGCACCCAGTTGATCGGCGCGAGATTTAATCG
CCGCGACAATTTGCGACGGCGCGTGCAGGGCCAGACTGGAGGTGGCAACGCCAATCAGCAACGACTGTTT
GCCCGCCAGTTGTTGTGCCACGCGGTTGGGAATGTAATTCAGCTCCGCCATCGCCGCTTCCACTTTTTCC
CGCGTTTTCGCAGAAACGTGGCTGGCCTGGTTCACCACGCGGGAAACGGTCTGATAAGAGACACCGGCAT
ACTCTGCGACATCGTATAACGTTACTGGTTTCACATTCACCACCCTGAATTGACTCTCTTCCGGGCGCTA
TCATGCCATACCGCGAAAGGTTTTGCGCCATTCGATGGTGTCCGGGATCTCGACGCTCTCCCTTATGCGA
CTCCTGCATTAGGAAAT
Features (pLannotate 1.2.2; 18 found; start..end, strand, type, name):
      1..19      +  promoter       T7 promoter: promoter for bacteriophage T7 RNA polymerase
     20..44      +  protein_bind   lac operator: The lac repressor binds to the lac operator to inhibit transcription in E. coli. This inhibition can be relieved by adding lactose or isopropyl-β-D-thiogalactopyranoside (IPTG). lac repressor encoded by lacI
     59..81      +  RBS            RBS: efficient ribosome binding site from bacteriophage T7 gene 10 (Olins and Rangwala, 1989)
    100..116     +  CDS            capTEV™ (fragment): composite tag for in vivo biotinylation, TEV protease cleavage, and 6xHis tagging
    127..413     +  CDS            SUMO (fragment): cleavable ubiquitin-like protein tag; S. cerevisiae SMT3 (truncated)
    412..462     +  CDS            radA (fragment): RADA_PYRHO - Experimental evidence at protein level: Swiss-Prot protein existence level 1. Involved in DNA repair and in homologous recombination. Binds and assemble on single-stranded DNA to form a nucleoprotein filament. Hydrolyzes ATP in a ssDNA-dependent manner and promotes DNA strand exchange between homologous DNA molecules (By similarity). From Pyrococcus horikoshii (strain ATCC 700860 / DSM 12428 / JCM 9974 / NBRC 100139 / OT-3).
    491..532     +  CDS            S-Tag (fragment): affinity and epitope tag derived from pancreatic ribonuclease A
    562..579     +  CDS            SET1 (fragment): solubility-enhancement tag derived from T7 phage gene 10B
    587..634     +  terminator     T7 terminator: transcription terminator for bacteriophage T7 RNA polymerase
    798..855     +  promoter       AmpR promoter (fragment): bla
    864..1679    -  CDS            KanR: aminoglycoside phosphotransferase; aph(3')-Ia; confers resistance to kanamycin in bacteria or G418 (Geneticin®) in eukaryotes
   1680..1771    -  promoter       AmpR promoter: bla
   1787..2536    -  rep_origin     RSF ori: Plasmids containing the RSF 1030 origin of replication can be propagated in E. coli cells that contain additional plasmids with compatible origins.
   2619..2683    -  CDS            TcR (fragment): tetracycline efflux protein; tet; confers resistance to tetracycline
   2698..2719    -  protein_bind   CAP binding site: CAP binding activates transcription in the presence of cAMP. E. coli catabolite activator protein
   2732..3814    -  CDS            lacI: lac repressor; lacI; The lac repressor binds to the lac operator to inhibit transcription in E. coli. This inhibition can be relieved by adding lactose or isopropyl-β-D-thiogalactopyranoside (IPTG).
   3815..3892    -  promoter       lacI promoter: lacI
   3900..3935    -  CDS            TcR (fragment): tetracycline efflux protein; tet; confers resistance to tetracycline
