[The description below was written by a language model from this plasmid's Addgene catalogue record and pLannotate feature annotations shown in this document.]
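Description:
pSARSF53-455 is a bacterial expression plasmid built on Novagen's pRSFDuet backbone from which the second multiple cloning site has been deleted, leaving a single T7-driven expression cassette in a plasmid of about 3.9 kb. It replicates from the RSF1030 origin, which is compatible with ColE1- and p15A-type plasmids and so allows co-expression with a partner construct in the same E. coli cell. Selection is by kanamycin through the aph(3')-Ia gene. A lacI gene with its own promoter supplies lac repressor, which acts on the lac operator placed directly downstream of the T7 promoter, making expression IPTG-inducible in hosts that provide T7 RNA polymerase. The short AmpR promoter, TcR and CAP-site hits in the annotation appear to be backbone remnants rather than functional markers.

The cassette comprises the T7 promoter, lac operator, T7 gene 10 ribosome binding site, an N-terminal hexahistidine tag, yeast Smt3 (SUMO), and a short segment of the Pyrococcus horikoshii RadA intein, cloned between BamHI and HindIII and followed by the T7 terminator. The annotated radA match is only about 50 nt, consistent with a very short N-terminal split-intein fragment. The 378 bp insert size evidently includes the Smt3 fusion. The record names this fragment inconsistently (N13, N38, "AN13"), so its exact length should be checked against the sequence. S-tag and SET1 fragments lie downstream, and the record does not show whether they are translated. The His6-Smt3 portion allows affinity purification and serves as the N-terminal fusion partner of the intein fragment. According to the associated publication, the plasmid belongs to a set of engineered split inteins compared for protein ligation by trans-splicing.
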