Addgene plasmid #61819: pSARSF53-455
Purpose: PhoRadAN13 intein
Depositing lab: Hideo Iwai. Depositing organization: University of Helsinki, Institute of Biotechnology. Publication: Structure-based engineering and comparison of novel split inteins for protein ligation. Aranko AS, Oeemig JS, Zhou D, Kajander T, Wlodawer A, Iwai H. Mol Biosyst. 2014 May;10(5):1023-34. doi: 10.1039/c4mb00021h. PubMed 24574026.
Backbone
  Vector backbone: pRSFDuet
  Backbone manufacturer: Novagen
  Backbone size w/o insert (bp): 3559
  Total vector size (bp): 3937
  Modifications to backbone: deletion of MCS-2
  Vector type: Bacterial Expression
Growth in bacteria
  Bacterial resistance: Kanamycin, 50 μg/mL
  Growth temperature: 37°C
  Growth strain: DH5alpha
  Copy number: High Copy
Gene/Insert
  Gene/Insert name: PhoRadN38 intein (alt name: PhoRadN13 N-intein)
  Species: Pyrococcus horikoshii
  Insert size (bp): 378
  Promoter: T7
  Tag / fusion protein: H6-Smt3 (N terminal on insert)
  Cloning method: Restriction Enzyme; 5′ cloning site BamHI (not destroyed); 3′ cloning site HindIII (not destroyed)
  Sequencing primers: 5′ T7; 3′ T7term
Terms and licenses: Academic/Nonprofit Terms; Industry Terms: Not Available to Industry
How to cite: pSARSF53-455 was a gift from Hideo Iwai (Addgene plasmid # 61819 ; http://n2t.net/addgene:61819 ; RRID:Addgene_61819)
