>Addgene plasmid #61819 | pSARSF53-455 | depositor partial sequence | sequence record 100816 | T7term_sequenced
AAGAAAAAATAATACCTGTTGATGGGGTTCTGTTCAGAGGACATCAAGAAATACGCCGACATTAGTGCAG
CAGCTCCACAGCAATGGCATCCTGGTCATCCAGCGGATAGTATGATCAGCCCACTGACGCGTGCGCGAGA
AGATGTGCACCGCCGCTTTACAGGCTTCGACGCCGCTTCGTCTACCATCGACACCACACGCTGGCACCCA
GTTGATCGGCGCGAGATTTAATCGCCGCGACAATTTGCGACGGCGCGTGCAGGGCCAGACTGGAGGTGGC
AACGCCAATCAGCAACGACTGTTTGCCCGCCAGTTGTTGTGCCACGCGGTTGGGAATGTAATTCAGCTCC
GCCATCGCCGCTTCCACTTTTTCCCGCGTTTTCGCAGAAACGTGGCTGGCCTGGTTCACCACGCGGGAAA
CGGTCTGATAAGAGACACCGGCATACTCTGCGACATCGTATAACGTTACTGGTTTCACATTCACCACCCT
GAATTGACTCTCTTCCGGGCGCTATCATGCCATACCGCGAAAGGTTTTGCGCCATTCGATGGTGTCCGGG
ATCTCGACGCTCTCCCTTATGCGACTCCTGCATTAGGAAATTAATACGACTCACTATAGGGGAATTGTGA
GCGGATAACAATTCCCCTGTAGAAATAATTTTGTTTAACTTTAATAAGGAGATATACCATGGGCAGCAGC
CATCATCATCATCATCACAGCACTAGTGACTCAGAAGTCAATCAAGAAGCTAAGCCAGAGGTCAAGCCAG
AAGTCAAGCCTGAGACTCACATCAATTTAAAGGTGTCCGATGGATCTTCAGAAATCTTCTTTAAGATCAA
AAAGACCACTCCTTTAAGAAGGCTGATGGAAGCGTTCGCTAAAAGACAGGGTAAGGAAATGGACTCCTTA
AGATTCTTGTACGACGGTATTAGAATTCAAGCTGATCAGACCCCTGAAGATTTGGACATGGAGGATAACG
ATATTATTGAGACTCACAGAGAACAGATTGGTGGATCCGGGAAGTGCTTTGCTAGGGATACCGAAGTTTA
TTATGAAAACGATTAAGCTTGCGGCCGCACTCGAGTCTGGTAAAGAAACCGCTGCTGCGAAATTTGAACG
CCAGCACATGGACTCGTCTACTAGCGCAGCTAATGCATCGTA
