>Addgene plasmid #61819 | pSARSF53-455 | addgene partial sequence | sequence record 104125 | T7 5'-TAATACGACTCACTATAGGG-3'
TTTTGTTTAACTTTAATAAGGAGATATACCATGGGCAGCAGCCATCATCATCATCATCACAGCACTAGTG
ACTCAGAAGTCAATCAAGAAGCTAAGCCAGAGGTCAAGCCAGAAGTCAAGCCTGAGACTCACATCAATTT
AAAGGTGTCCGATGGATCTTCAGAAATCTTCTTTAAGATCAAAAAGACCACTCCTTTAAGAAGGCTGATG
GAAGCGTTCGCTAAAAGACAGGGTAAGGAAATGGACTCCTTAAGATTCTTGTACGACGGTATTAGAATTC
AAGCTGATCAGACCCCTGAAGATTTGGACATGGAGGATAACGATATTATTGAGACTCACAGAGAACAGAT
TGGTGGATCCGGGAAGTGCTTTGCTAGGGATACCGAAGTTTATTATGAAAACGATTAAGCTTGCGGCCGC
ACTCGAGTCTGGTAAAGAAACCGCTGCTGCGAAATTTGAACGCCAGCACATGGACTCGTCTACTAGCGCA
GCTTAATTAACCTAGGCTGCTGCCACCGCTGAGCAATAACTAGCATAACCCCTTGGGGCCTCTAAACGGG
TCTTGAGGGGTTTTTTGCTGAAACCTCAGGCATTTGAGAAGCACACGGTCACACTGCTTCCGGTAGTCAA
TAAACCGGTAAACCAGCAATAGACATAAGCGGCTATTTAACGACCCTGCCCTGAACCGACGACAAGCTGA
CGACCGGGTCTCCGCAAGTGGCACTTTTCGGGGAAATGTGCGCGGAACCCCTATTTGTTTATTTTTCTAA
ATACATTCAAATATGTATCCGCTCATGAATTAATTCTTAGAAAAACTCATCGAGCATCA
