>Addgene plasmid #61819 | pSARSF53-455 | addgene partial sequence | sequence record 104146 | T7term 5'-GCTAGTTATTGCTCAGCGG-3'
AGCTGCGCTAGTAGACGAGTCCATGTGCTGGCGTTCAAATTTCGCAGCAGCGGTTTCTTTACCAGACTCG
AGTGCGGCCGCAAGCTTAATCGTTTTCATAATAAACTTCGGTATCCCTAGCAAAGCACTTCCCGGATCCA
CCAATCTGTTCTCTGTGAGTCTCAATAATATCGTTATCCTCCATGTCCAAATCTTCAGGGGTCTGATCAG
CTTGAATTCTAATACCGTCGTACAAGAATCTTAAGGAGTCCATTTCCTTACCCTGTCTTTTAGCGAACGC
TTCCATCAGCCTTCTTAAAGGAGTGGTCTTTTTGATCTTAAAGAAGATTTCTGAAGATCCATCGGACACC
TTTAAATTGATGTGAGTCTCAGGCTTGACTTCTGGCTTGACCTCTGGCTTAGCTTCTTGATTGACTTCTG
AGTCACTAGTGCTGTGATGATGATGATGATGGCTGCTGCCCATGGTATATCTCCTTATTAAAGTTAAACA
AAATTATTTCTACAGGGGAATTGTTATCCGCTCACAATTCCCCTATAGTGAGTCGTATTAATTTCCTAAT
GCAGGAGTCGCATAAGGGAGAGCGTCGAGATCCCGGACACCATCGAATGGCGCAAAACCTTTCGCGGTAT
GGCATGATAGCGCCCGGAAGAGAGTCAATTCAGGGTGGTGAATGTGAAACCAGTAACGTTATACGATGTC
GCAGAGTATGCCGGTGTCTCTTATCAGACCGTTTCCCGCGTGGTGAACCAGGCCAGCCACGTTTCTGCGA
AAACGCGGGAAAAAGTGGAAGCGGCGATGGCGGAGCTGAATTACATTCCCAACCGCGTGGCACAACAACT
GGCGGGCAAACAGTCGTTGCTGATTGGCGTTGCCACCTCCAGTCTGG
